>Addgene plasmid #210351 | REEP6-2Strep | addgene full sequence | sequence record 417557 | Addgene NGS Result
ATCGGGAGATCTCCCGATCCCCTATGGTGCACTCTCAGTACAATCTGCTCTGATGCCGCATAGTTAAGCC
AGTATCTGCTCCCTGCTTGTGTGTTGGAGGTCGCTGAGTAGTGCGCGAGCAAAATTTAAGCTACAACAAG
GCAAGGCTTGACCGACAATTGCATGAAGAATCTGCTTAGGGTTAGGCGTTTTGCGCTGCTTCGCGATGTA
CGGGCCAGATATACGCGTTGACATTGATTATTGACTAGTTATTAATAGTAATCAATTACGGGGTCATTAG
TTCATAGCCCATATATGGAGTTCCGCGTTACATAACTTACGGTAAATGGCCCGCCTGGCTGACCGCCCAA
CGACCCCCGCCCATTGACGTCAATAATGACGTATGTTCCCATAGTAACGCCAATAGGGACTTTCCATTGA
CGTCAATGGGTGGAGTATTTACGGTAAACTGCCCACTTGGCAGTACATCAAGTGTATCATATGCCAAGTA
CGCCCCCTATTGACGTCAATGACGGTAAATGGCCCGCCTGGCATTATGCCCAGTACATGACCTTATGGGA
CTTTCCTACTTGGCAGTACATCTACGTATTAGTCATCGCTATTACCATGGTGATGCGGTTTTGGCAGTAC
ATCAATGGGCGTGGATAGCGGTTTGACTCACGGGGATTTCCAAGTCTCCACCCCATTGACGTCAATGGGA
GTTTGTTTTGGCACCAAAATCAACGGGACTTTCCAAAATGTCGTAACAACTCCGCCCCATTGACGCAAAT
GGGCGGTAGGCGTGTACGGTGGGAGGTCTATATAAGCAGAGCTCTCTGGCTAACTAGAGAACCCACTGCT
TACTGGCTTATCGAAATTAATACGACTCACTATAGGGAGACCCAAGCTTGGTACCGAGCTCGGATCCATG
GACGGCCTGAGGCAGCGCGTGGAGCACTTCCTGGAGCAAAGGAACCTGGTCACCGAAGTGCTGGGGGCGC
TGGAGGCCAAGACCGGGGTGGAGAAGCGGTATCTGGCTGCAGGAGCCGTCACTCTGCTAAGCCTGTATCT
GCTGTTCGGCTACGGAGCGTCTCTGCTGTGCAATCTCATCGGATTTGTGTACCCCGCATATGCCTCAATC
AAAGCTATCGAGAGCCCAAGCAAGGACGACGACACTGTGTGGCTCACCTACTGGGTGGTGTACGCCCTGT
TTGGGCTGGCCGAGTTCTTCAGCGATCTACTCCTGTCCTGGTTCCCTTTCTACTACGTGGGCAAGTGCGC
CTTCCTGTTGTTCTGCATGGCTCCCAGGCCCTGGAACGGGGCTCTCATGCTGTATCAGCGCGTCGTGCGT
CCGCTGTTCCTAAGGCACCACGGGGCCGTAGACAGAATCATGAACGACCTCAGCGGGCGAGCCCTGGACG
CGGCGGCCGGAATAACCAGGAACGTCAAGCCAAGCCAGACCCCGCAGCCGAAGGACAAGGAATTCGCCGC
CACCATGGCGGCCGCCAGCTGGAGCCACCCTCAGTTCGAGAAGGGAGGAGGAAGCGGCGGAGGCAGCGGA
GGAGGAAGCTGGAGCCACCCGCAGTTCGAGAAATGACTCGAGCATGCATCTAGAGGCTGGAGCCACCCGC
AGTTCGAGAAATGACTCGAGCATGCATCTAGAGGGCCCTATTCTATAGTGTCACCTAAATGCTAGAGCTC
GCTGATCAGCCTCGACTGTGCCTTCTAGTTGCCAGCCATCTGTTGTTTGCCCCTCCCCCGTGCCTTCCTT
GACCCTGGAAGGTGCCACTCCCACTGTCCTTTCCTAATAAAATGAGGAAATTGCATCGCATTGTCTGAGT
AGGTGTCATTCTATTCTGGGGGGTGGGGTGGGGCAGGACAGCAAGGGGGAGGATTGGGAAGACAATAGCA
GGCATGCTGGGGATGCGGTGGGCTCTATGGCTTCTGAGGCGGAAAGAACCAGCTGGGGCTCTAGGGGGTA
TCCCC
[124 nt withheld, positions 1966-2089]
C
[91 nt withheld, positions 2091-2181]
A
[49 nt withheld, positions 2183-2231]
CCTTTGACGTTGGAGTCCACGTTCTTT
[37 nt withheld, positions 2259-2295]
ACCCTATCTCGGTCTATTCTTTTGATTTATAAGGGATTTTGCCGATTTCGGCCTATTGGTTAAAAAATGA
GCTGATTTAACAAAAATTTAACGCGAATTAATTCTGTGGAATGTGTGTCAGTTAGGGTGTGGAAAGTCCC
CAGGCTCCCCAGCAGGCAGAAGTATGCAAAGCATGCATCTCAATTAGTCAGCAACCAGGTGTGGAAAGTC
CCCAGGCTCCCCAGCAGGCAGAAGTATGCAAAGCATGCATCTCAATTAGTCAGCAACCATAGTCCCGCCC
CTAACTCCGCCCATCCCGCCCCTAACTCCGCCCAGTTCCGCCCATTCTCCGCCCCATGGCTGACTAATTT
TTTTTATTTATGCAGAGGCCGAGGCCGCCTCTGCCTCTGAGCTATTCCAGAAGTAGTGAGGAGGCTTTTT
TGGAGGCCTAGGCTTTTGCAAAAAGCTCCCGGGAGCTTGTATATCCATTTTCGGATCTGATCAAGAGACA
GGATGAGGATCGTTTCGCATGATTGAACAAGATGGATTGCACGCAGGTTCTCCGGCCGCTTGGGTGGAGA
GGCTATTCGGCTATGACTGGGCACAACAGACAATCGGCTGCTCTGATGCCGCCGTGTTCCGGCTGTCAGC
GCAGGGGCGCCCGGTTCTTTTTGTCAAGACCGACCTGTCCGGTGCCCTGAATGAACTGCAGGACGAGGCA
GCGCGGCTATCGTGGCTGGCCACGACGGGCGTTCCTTGCGCAGCTGTGCTCGACGTTGTCACTGAAGCGG
GAAGGGACTGGCTGCTATTGGGCGAAGTGCCGGGGCAGGATCTCCTGTCATCTCACCTTGCTCCTGCCGA
GAAAGTATCCATCATGGCTGATGCAATGCGGCGGCTGCATACGCTTGATCCGGCTACCTGCCCATTCGAC
CACCAAGCGAAACATCGCATCGAGCGAGCACGTACTCGGATGGAAGCCGGTCTTGTCGATCAGGATGATC
TGGACGAAGAGCATCAGGGGCTCGCGCCAGCCGAACTGTTCGCCAGGCTCAAGGCGCGCATGCCCGACGG
CGAGGATCTCGTCGTGACCCATGGCGATGCCTGCTTGCCGAATATCATGGTGGAAAATGGCCGCTTTTCT
GGATTCATCGACTGTGGCCGGCTGGGTGTGGCGGACCGCTATCAGGACATAGCGTTGGCTACCCGTGATA
TTGCTGAAGAGCTTGGCGGCGAATGGGCTGACCGCTTCCTCGTGCTTTACGGTATCGCCGCTCCCGATTC
GCAGCGCATCGCCTTCTATCGCCTTCTTGACGAGTTCTTCTGAGCGGGACTCTGGGGTTCGAAATGACCG
ACCAAGCGACGCCCAACCTGCCATCACGAGATTTCGATTCCACCGCCGCCTTCTATGAAAGGTTGGGCTT
CGGAATCGTTTTCCGGGACGCCGGCTGGATGATCCTCCAGCGCGGGGATCTCATGCTGGAGTTCTTCGCC
CACCCCAACTTGTTTATTGCAGCTTATAATGGTTACAAATAAAGCAATAGCATCACAAATTTCACAAATA
AAGCATTTTTTTCACTGCATTCTAGTTGTGGTTTGTCCAAACTCATCAATGTATCTTATCATGTCTGTAT
ACCGTCGACCTCTAGCTAGAGCTTGGCGTAATCATGGTCATAGCTGTTTCCTGTGTGAAATTGTTATCCG
CTCACAATTCCACACAACATACGAGCCGGAAGCATAAAGTGTAAAGCCTGGGGTGCCTAATGAGTGAGCT
AACTCACATTAATTGCGTTGCGCTCACTGCCCGCTTTCCAGTCGGGAAACCTGTCGTGCCAGCTGCATTA
ATGAATCGGCCAACGCGCGGGGAGAGGCGGTTTGCGTATTGGGCGCTCTTCCGCTTCCTCGCTCACTGAC
TCGCTGCGCTCGGTCGTTCGGCTGCGGCGAGCGGTATCAGCTCACTCAAAGGCGGTAATACGGTTATCCA
CAGAATCAGGGGATAACGCAGGAAAGAACATGTGAGCAAAAGGCCAGCAAAAGGCCAGGAACCGTAAAAA
GGCCGCGTTGCTGGCGTTTTTCCATAGGCTCCGCCCCCCTGACGAGCATCACAAAAATCGACGCTCAAGT
CAGAGGTGGCGAAACCCGACAGGACTATAAAGATACCAGGCGTTTCCCCCTGGAAGCTCCCTCGTGCGCT
CTCCTGTTCCGACCCTGCCGCTTACCGGATACCTGTCCGCCTTTCTCCCTTCGGGAAGCGTGGCGCTTTC
TCATAGCTCACGCTGTAGGTATCTCAGTTCGGTGTAGGTCGTTCGCTCCAAGCTGGGCTGTGTGCACGAA
CCCCCCGTTCAGCCCGACCGCTGCGCCTTATCCGGTAACTATCGTCTTGAGTCCAACCCGGTAAGACACG
ACTTATCGCCACTGGCAGCAGCCACTGGTAACAGGATTAGCAGAGCGAGGTATGTAGGCGGTGCTACAGA
GTTCTTGAAGTGGTGGCCTAACTACGGCTACACTAGAAGAACAGTATTTGGTATCTGCGCTCTGCTGAAG
CCAGTTACCTTCGGAAAAAGAGTTGGTAGCTCTTGATCCGGCAAACAAACCACCGCTGGTAGCGGTGGTT
TTTTTGTTTGCAAGCAGCAGATTACGCGCAGAAAAAAAGGATCTCAAGAAGATCCTTTGATCTTTTCTAC
GGGGTCTGACGCTCAGTGGAACGAAAACTCACGTTAAGGGATTTTGGTCATGAGATTATCAAAAAGGATC
TTCACCTAGATCCTTTTAAATTAAAAATGAAGTTTTAAATCAATCTAAAGTATATATGAGTAAACTTGGT
CTGACAGTTACCAATGCTTAATCAGTGAGGCACCTATCTCAGCGATCTGTCTATTTCGTTCATCCATAGT
TGCCTGACTCCCCGTCGTGTAGATAACTACGATACGGGAGGGCTTACCATCTGGCCCCAGTGCTGCAATG
ATACCGCGAGACCCACGCTCACCGGCTCCAGATTTATCAGCAATAAACCAGCCAGCCGGAAGGGCCGAGC
GCAGAAGTGGTCCTGCAACTTTATCCGCCTCCATCCAGTCTATTAATTGTTGCCGGGAAGCTAGAGTAAG
TAGTTCGCCAGTTAATAGTTTGCGCAACGTTGTTGCCATTGCTACAGGCATCGTGGTGTCACGCTCGTCG
TTTGGTATGGCTTCATTCAGCTCCGGTTCCCAACGATCAAGGCGAGTTACATGATCCCCCATGTTGTGCA
AAAAAGCGGTTAGCTCCTTCGGTCCTCCGATCGTTGTCAGAAGTAAGTTGGCCGCAGTGTTATCACTCAT
GGTTATGGCAGCACTGCATAATTCTCTTACTGTCATGCCATCCGTAAGATGCTTTTCTGTGACTGGTGAG
TACTCAACCAAGTCATTCTGAGAATAGTGTATGCGGCGACCGAGTTGCTCTTGCCCGGCGTCAATACGGG
ATAATACCGCGCCACATAGCAGAACTTTAAAAGTGCTCATCATTGGAAAACGTTCTTCGGGGCGAAAACT
CTCAAGGATCTTACCGCTGTTGAGATCCAGTTCGATGTAACCCACTCGTGCACCCAACTGATCTTCAGCA
TCTTTTACTTTCACCAGCGTTTCTGGGTGAGCAAAAACAGGAAGGCAAAATGCCGCAAAAAAGGGAATAA
GGGCGACACGGAAATGTTGAATACTCATACTCTTCCTTTTTCAATATTATTGAAGCATTTATCAGGGTTA
TTGTCTCATGAGCGGATACATATTTGAATGTATTTAGAAAAATAAACAAATAGGGGTTCCGCGCACATTT
CCCCGAAAAGTGCCACCTGACGTCGACGG
Features (pLannotate 1.2.2; 23 found; start..end, strand, type, name):
     23..75      -  misc_feature   bom (fragment): basis of mobility region from pBR322
    230..609     +  enhancer       CMV enhancer: human cytomegalovirus immediate early enhancer
    610..813     +  promoter       CMV promoter: human cytomegalovirus (CMV) immediate early promoter
    809..842     +  LTR            5' LTR (truncated) (fragment): truncated 5' long terminal repeat (LTR) from HIV-1
    858..876     +  promoter       T7 promoter: promoter for bacteriophage T7 RNA polymerase
    908..1459    +  CDS            REEP6 (fragment): REEP6_HUMAN - Also known as C19orf32, DP1L1. Experimental evidence at protein level: Swiss-Prot protein existence level 1. Required for correct function and survival of retinal photoreceptors (PubMed:27889058). Required for retinal development (By similarity). In rod photoreceptors, facilitates stability and/or trafficking of guanylate cyclases and is required to maintain endoplasmic reticulum and mitochondrial homeostasis (By similarity). May play a role in clathrin-coated intracellular vesicle trafficking of proteins from the endoplasmic reticulum to the retinal rod plasma membrane (By simil
   1550..1569    +  CDS            Strep-Tag II (fragment): peptide that binds Strep-Tactin®, an engineered form of streptavidin
   1598..1617    +  CDS            Strep-Tag II (fragment): peptide that binds Strep-Tactin®, an engineered form of streptavidin
   1652..1670    -  promoter       SP6 promoter: promoter for bacteriophage SP6 RNA polymerase
   1696..1920    +  polyA_signal   bGH poly(A) signal: bovine growth hormone polyadenylation signal
   1924..1945    +  promoter       SV40 promoter (fragment): SV40 enhancer and early promoter
   1966..2394    +  rep_origin     f1 ori (sequence partly withheld): f1 bacteriophage origin of replication; arrow indicates direction of (+) strand synthesis
   2408..2737    +  promoter       SV40 promoter: SV40 enhancer and early promoter
   2804..3595    +  CDS            neo: KKA2_KLEPN - Also known as kan, nptII. Experimental evidence at protein level: Swiss-Prot protein existence level 1. Resistance to kanamycin, neomycin, paromomycin, ribostamycin, butirosin and gentamicin B. From Klebsiella pneumoniae.
   3619..3777    +  CDS            ble (fragment): BLE_KLEPN - Experimental evidence at protein level: Swiss-Prot protein existence level 1. Binding protein with a strong affinity to the bleomycin family of antibiotics. Binds to CL990; an antimitotic-antibiotic compound. From Klebsiella pneumoniae.
   3772..3893    +  polyA_signal   SV40 poly(A) signal: SV40 polyadenylation signal
   3966..3982    -  protein_bind   lac operator: The lac repressor binds to the lac operator to inhibit transcription in E. coli. This inhibition can be relieved by adding lactose or isopropyl-β-D-thiogalactopyranoside (IPTG). lac repressor encoded by lacI
   3990..4020    -  promoter       lac promoter: promoter for the E. coli lac operon
   4035..4056    -  protein_bind   CAP binding site: CAP binding activates transcription in the presence of cAMP. E. coli catabolite activator protein
   4069..4161    -  CDS            lacI (fragment): lac repressor; lacI; The lac repressor binds to the lac operator to inhibit transcription in E. coli. This inhibition can be relieved by adding lactose or isopropyl-β-D-thiogalactopyranoside (IPTG).
   4344..4932    -  rep_origin     ori: high-copy-number ColE1/pMB1/pBR322/pUC origin of replication
   5103..5963    -  CDS            AmpR: β-lactamase; bla; confers resistance to ampicillin, carbenicillin, and related antibiotics
   5964..6068    -  promoter       AmpR promoter: bla
