[The description below was written by a language model from this plasmid's Addgene catalogue record and pLannotate feature annotations shown in this document.]
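Description:
REEP6-2Strep is a mammalian expression plasmid of about 6.1 kb built on the pcDNA3.1 backbone, carrying the human REEP6 (receptor expression-enhancing protein 6) coding sequence fused at its C terminus to a tandem Strep-tag. It is maintained in E. coli through a high-copy ColE1/pUC-type origin with ampicillin selection from the β-lactamase gene and its own promoter. An f1 origin is also present, which allows production of single-stranded DNA. For selection in mammalian cells, an SV40 early promoter drives the neomycin phosphotransferase gene, followed by an SV40 polyadenylation signal, so that stable transfectants can be selected with G418.

The expression cassette places the REEP6 open reading frame downstream of the human cytomegalovirus immediate-early enhancer and promoter and upstream of the bovine growth hormone polyadenylation signal, giving strong constitutive expression in transfected cells. Two Strep-tag II motifs are annotated just after the REEP6 sequence, consistent with the recorded C-terminal 2Strep fusion; these peptides bind Strep-Tactin, an engineered streptavidin, and allow gentle affinity purification or detection of the tagged protein. T7 and SP6 phage promoters flank the insert as standard backbone elements. Several short fragment annotations in the table (a truncated HIV-1 LTR, ble, lacI and bom pieces) appear to be backbone remnants or partial sequence matches rather than functional parts.

The record states only that the plasmid expresses Strep-tagged REEP6 in mammalian cells. It comes from a study of a REEP5/TRAM1 complex that binds SARS-CoV-2 NSP3, so a role in pull-down or interaction experiments is plausible but not spelled out.
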