Addgene plasmid #210351: REEP6-2Strep
Purpose: Expresses REEP6 fused with 2Strep in mammalian cells
Depositing lab: Michele Pagano. Depositing organization: NYU Grossman School of Medicine. Publication: The REEP5/TRAM1 complex binds SARS-CoV-2 NSP3 and promotes virus replication. Li J, Gui Q, Liang FX, Sall J, Zhang Q, Duan Y, Dhabaria A, Askenazi M, Ueberheide B, Stapleford KA, Pagano M. J Virol. 2023 Sep 28:e0050723. doi: 10.1128/jvi.00507-23. PubMed 37768083.
Backbone
  Vector backbone: PcDNA3.1
  Backbone size w/o insert (bp): 5400
  Total vector size (bp): 6100
  Vector type: Mammalian Expression
  Selectable markers: Neomycin (select with G418)
Growth in bacteria
  Bacterial resistance: Ampicillin, 100 μg/mL
  Growth temperature: 37°C
  Growth strain: DH5alpha
  Copy number: High Copy
Gene/Insert
  Gene/Insert name: REEP6
  Species: H. sapiens (human)
  Insert size (bp): 633
  GenBank ID: NM_138393.4
  Entrez Gene: REEP6 (a.k.a. C19orf32, DP1L1, REEP6.1, REEP6.2, RP77, TB2L1, Yip2f)
  Tag / fusion protein: 2Strep (C terminal on insert)
  Cloning method: Ligation Independent Cloning
  Sequencing primers: 5′ CMV-F; 3′ BGHR
Resource information
  A portion of this plasmid was derived from a plasmid made by: Horizon Discovery MHS6278-202756369
Terms and licenses: Academic/Nonprofit Terms; Industry Terms: Not Available to Industry
How to cite: REEP6-2Strep was a gift from Michele Pagano (Addgene plasmid # 210351 ; http://n2t.net/addgene:210351 ; RRID:Addgene_210351)
